>Addgene plasmid #105006 | pCAG-PDZD8HA_sh_resistant | depositor full sequence | sequence record 199106 | Full Sequence
CAAAAGGCCAGGAACCGTAAAAAGGCCGCGTTGCTGGCGTTTTTCCATAGGCTCCGCCCCCCTGACGAGC
ATCACAAAAATCGACGCTCAAGTCAGAGGTGGCGAAACCCGACAGGACTATAAAGATACCAGGCGTTTCC
CCCTGGAAGCTCCCTCGTGCGCTCTCCTGTTCCGACCCTGCCGCTTACCGGATACCTGTCCGCCTTTCTC
CCTTCGGGAAGCGTGGCGCTTTCTCATAGCTCACGCTGTAGGTATCTCAGTTCGGTGTAGGTCGTTCGCT
CCAAGCTGGGCTGTGTGCACGAACCCCCCGTTCAGCCCGACCGCTGCGCCTTATCCGGTAACTATCGTCT
TGAGTCCAACCCGGTAAGACACGACTTATCGCCACTGGCAGCAGCCACTGGTAACAGGATTAGCAGAGCG
AGGTATGTAGGCGGTGCTACAGAGTTCTTGAAGTGGTGGCCTAACTACGGCTACACTAGAAGACAGTATT
TGGTATCTGCGCTCTGCTGAAGCCAGTTACCTTCGGAAAAAGAGTTGGTAGCTCTTGATCCGGCAAACAA
ACCACCGCTGGTAGCGGTGGTTTTTTTGTTTGCAAGCAGCAGATTACGCGCAGAAAAAAAGGATCTCAAG
AAGATCCTTTGATCTTTTCTACGGGGTCTGACGCTCAGTGGAACGAAAACTCACGTTAAGGGATTTTGGT
CATGAGATTATCAAAAAGGATCTTCACCTAGATCCTTTTAAATTAAAAATGAAGTTTTAAATCAATCTAA
AGTATATATGAGTAAACTTGGTCTGACAGTTACCAATGCTTAATCAGTGAGGCACCTATCTCAGCGATCT
GTCTATTTCGTTCATCCATAGTTGCCTGACTCCCCGTCGTGTAGATAACTACGATACGGGAGGGCTTACC
ATCTGGCCCCAGTGCTGCAATGATACCGCGAGACCCACGCTCACCGGCTCCAGATTTATCAGCAATAAAC
CAGCCAGCCGGAAGGGCCGAGCGCAGAAGTGGTCCTGCAACTTTATCCGCCTCCATCCAGTCTATTAATT
GTTGCCGGGAAGCTAGAGTAAGTAGTTCGCCAGTTAATAGTTTGCGCAACGTTGTTGCCATTGCTACAGG
CATCGTGGTGTCACGCTCGTCGTTTGGTATGGCTTCATTCAGCTCCGGTTCCCAACGATCAAGGCGAGTT
ACATGATCCCCCATGTTGTGCAAAAAAGCGGTTAGCTCCTTCGGTCCTCCGATCGTTGTCAGAAGTAAGT
TGGCCGCAGTGTTATCACTCATGGTTATGGCAGCACTGCATAATTCTCTTACTGTCATGCCATCCGTAAG
ATGCTTTTCTGTGACTGGTGAGTACTCAACCAAGTCATTCTGAGAATAGTGTATGCGGCGACCGAGTTGC
TCTTGCCCGGCGTCAATACGGGATAATACCGCGCCACATAGCAGAACTTTAAAAGTGCTCATCATTGGAA
AACGTTCTTCGGGGCGAAAACTCTCAAGGATCTTACCGCTGTTGAGATCCAGTTCGATGTAACCCACTCG
TGCACCCAACTGATCTTCAGCATCTTTTACTTTCACCAGCGTTTCTGGGTGAGCAAAAACAGGAAGGCAA
AATGCCGCAAAAAAGGGAATAAGGGCGACACGGAAATGTTGAATACTCATACTCTTCCTTTTTCAATATT
ATTGAAGCATTTATCAGGGTTATTGTCTCATGAGCGGATACATATTTGAATGTATTTAGAAAAATAAACA
AATAGGGGTTCCGCGCACATTTCCCCGAAAAGTGCCACCTGGGTCGACATTGATTATTGACTAGTTATTA
ATAGTAATCAATTACGGGGTCATTAGTTCATAGCCCATATATGGAGTTCCGCGTTACATAACTTACGGTA
AATGGCCCGCCTGGCTGACCGCCCAACGACCCCCGCCCATTGACGTCAATAATGACGTATGTTCCCATAG
TAACGCCAATAGGGACTTTCCATTGACGTCAATGGGTGGAGTATTTACGGTAAACTGCCCACTTGGCAGT
ACATCAAGTGTATCATATGCCAAGTACGCCCCCTATTGACGTCAATGACGGTAAATGGCCCGCCTGGCAT
TATGCCCAGTACATGACCTTATGGGACTTTCCTACTTGGCAGTACATCTACGTATTAGTCATCGCTATTA
CCATGGTCGAGGTGAGCCCCACGTTCTGCTTCACTCTCCCCATCTCCCCCCCCTCCCCACCCCCAATTTT
GTATTTATTTATTTTTTAATTATTTTGTGCAGCGATGGGGGCGGGGGGGGGGGGGGGGCGCGCGCCAGGC
GGGGCGGGGCGGGGCGAGGGGCGGGGCGGGGCGAGGCGGAGAGGTGCGGCGGCAGCCAATCAGAGCGGCG
CGCTCCGAAAGTTTCCTTTTATGGCGAGGCGGCGGCGGCGGCGGCCCTATAAAAAGCGAAGCGCGCGGCG
GGCGGGAGTCGCTGCGTTGCCTTCGCCCCGTGCCCCGCTCCGCGCCGCCTCGCGCCGCCCGCCCCGGCTC
TGACTGACCGCGTTACTCCCACAGGTGAGCGGGCGGGACGGCCCTTCTCCTCCGGGCTGTAATTAGCGCT
TGGTTTAATGACGGCTCGTTTCTTTTCTGTGGCTGCGTGAAAGCCTTAAAGGGCTCCGGGAGGGCCCTTT
GTGCGGGGGGGAGCGGCTCGGGGGGTGCGTGCGTGTGTGTGTGCGTGGGGAGCGCCGCGTGCGGCCCGCG
CTGCCCGGCGGCTGTGAGCGCTGCGGGCGCGGCGCGGGGCTTTGTGCGCTCCGCGTGTGCGCGAGGGGAG
CGCGGCCGGGGGCGGTGCCCCGCGGTGCGGGGGGGCTGCGAGGGGAACAAAGGCTGCGTGCGGGGTGTGT
GCGTGGGGGGGTGAGCAGGGGGTGTGGGCGCGGCGGTCGGGCTGTAACCCCCCCCTGCACCCCCCTCCCC
GAGTTGCTGAGCACGGCCCGGCTTCGGGTGCGGGGCTCCGTACGGGGCGTGGCGCGGGGCTCGCCGTGCC
GGGCGGGGGGTGGCGGCAGGTGGGGGTGCCGGGCGGGGCGGGGCCGCCTCGGGCCGGGGAGGGCTCGGGG
GAGGGGCGCGGCGGCCCCCGGAGCGCCGGCGGCTGTCGAGGCGCGGCGAGCCGCAGCCATTGCCTTTTAT
GGTAATCGTGCGAGAGGGCGCAGGGACTTCCTTTGTCCCAAATCTGTGCGGAGCCGAAATCTGGGAGGCG
CCGCCGCACCCCCTCTAGCGGGCGCGGGGCGAAGCGGTGCGGCGCCGGCAGGAAGGAAATGGGCGGGGAG
GGCCTTCGTGCGTCGCCGCGCCGCCGTCCCCTTCTCCCTCTCCAGCCTCGGGGCTGTCCGCGGGGGGACG
GCTGCCTTCGGGGGGGACGGGGCAGGGCGGGGTTCGGCTTCTGGCGTGTGACCGGCGGCTCTAGAGCCTC
TGCTAACCATGTTCATGCCTTCTTCTTTTTCCTACAGCTCCTGGGCAACGTGCTGGTTATTGTGCTGTCT
CATCATTTTGGCAAAGAATTGCTCGAGATGGGGCTGCTGCTCCTGATCCTGGCGTCGGCCGTGCTGGGCT
CGTTCCTCACGCTGCTCGCACAGTTCCTGCTACTCTACCGCAGACAGCCCGAGCCGCGGGCGGACGAAGC
GGCCCGCGCGGGCGACGGCTTCCGCTACCTTAAGCCGGTGCCGGGCCTGCCCCTCAGGGAGTACCTTTAT
GGCGGCGGCGCCGAGGAGCTCGCTGCTTGCTCCTCCGAGGCCGGCGCCAGCTCGACCCCGACCCCCGACA
GCCCGGCCCCGCCGACGCTGGAGACCTGCTACTTCCTCAACGCCACCATCCTGTTCCTGTTCCGGGAGCT
GCGGGACACCGCGCTCGCCCGCCGCTGGGTCACCAAGAAGATCAAGGTGGAGTTCGAGGAGCTGCTGCAG
ACCAAGACGGCCGGCCGCCTGCTGGAGGGGCTGAGTCTGCGCGACGTGTTCCTGGGCGACACGGTGCCCT
TCATCAAGACCATCCGGCTGGTGCGGCCCGTGGTGGCCTCGGGCACCGGCGAGCCCGACGACCCCGACGG
GGACGCGCTGCCCGCCACCTGCCCGGAGGAGCTGGCCTTTGAAGCGGAGGTGGAGTACAACGGCGGTTTC
CACCTGGCCATCGACGTGGACCTGGTGTTTGGCAAGTCCGCCTACCTGTTCGTGAAGCTGTCTCGCGTGG
TGGGGAGGCTGCGCTTCGTCCTCACCCGCGTGCCCTTCACCCACTGGTTCTTCTCCTTCGTGGAGGACCC
GCTGATTGACTTCGAGGTGCGCTCCCAGTTCGAGGGGCGGCCCATGCCCCAGCTCACCTCCATCATCGTC
AACCAGCTCAAGAAGATCATCAAGCGCAAGCACACCCTGCCCAGTTACAAGATCAGGTTTAAGCCGTTTT
TTCCATACCAAGCCTTGCAAGGATTTGAAGAAGATGAAGAACTTATCCATATTCAACAATGGGCACTTAC
TGAAGGCCGGCTTAAAGTTACATTGTTAGAATGTAGCAGGTTATTCATTTTTGGATCCTATGACAGAGAA
ACAAATGTTCATTGCACACTTGAGCTGAGCAGTGGTGTTTGGGAAGAAAAACAAAGGAGTTCTATTAAGA
CGGTTGAATTAATAAAAGGGAATTTACAAAGTGTCGGACTTACACTTCGTCTTGTTCAGTCAACTGATGG
GTATGCTGGGCATGTCATAATCGAAACTGTGGCCCCAAACTCACCTGCTGCGATGGCAGATCTTCAACGG
GGAGATCGGCTCATTGCTATTGGAGGTGTGAAAATCACATCGACCCTGCAGGTGCTGAAGCTCATCAAGC
AGGCTGGGGACCGCGTGCTGGTGTACTACCAGAGGCCGGCTGGGCAGAGCAGCCAAGACAGCCTGGGCCA
GTTGGAAGAAAGCTTCTTGTCCAGCTCCTGCCAGGCAGCCTACGAAGAGGACGCTGCTGGGCTGTCAGCG
GACACTGAAAACAGAGACCTAGATTCTGAATTCGAAGACTTGGCGAGTGATGTCAGAGTACAGACAGAGT
TGAAAGAGGAGACACAGCCGTTGAGTCACAGTCCCAAACGTACTCCAACAACACTTTCTATTAAACCCCT
TGGCGCTATATCCCCGGTTTTAAATCGTAAATTAATTTCAGGAATCCACCCACCACCACAAAAACTTCCA
TCCAAAGAAGGAAATAAACCATCAACTCTAAAAACTTCAGAGACCACAGAAGCAGCACAAGTGTCCAAAC
CCCAAGGACCCACTTTCAAACCACCTGTGCCACCGCGACCACAGGGGAGAGTGCCTCTGCCTCCCACTGA
CACCTCAGCCCAAGCAGACCCGGAAGCCCCAGAAAAGCCAGACAAGGTGCTGCTCCCTCCTCCTCCTGCA
GATAAACCTGCCGAGAAGCAAGTGAAGAGTGTGGATCAAGGAGAAGATGTGGCAGCAGGTAAGCAGTCTT
CAGCGAAGCAGGAAGGAGTGAAAGATCTTCCTTCAGAAAGTTCTGCTCCTACTAAAGACTCTTCAGATGA
CCCTCAGATGTGGGAATCCTCAGAGGTTCTATATCGCAACAAGGTGGGAAAGTGGTCAAGAACCAGAGCG
TCCTGTGTGTTTGACATAGAAGCCTGCCATAGGTACCTGAACATCGCACTGTGGTGCAGGGATCCTTTCA
AGTTAGGAGGTCTCATCTGTTTGGGGCATGTTAGTTTAAAACTTGAGGAAGTGGCTTTAGGATGTCTAGC
TACATCAAACATGGAATACCTTACAAAGTTCAGACTGGAACCCCCTACACCTAAGGCCATGGTCACTAGA
ACTGCACTACGTAATCTGAGTATGCAAAAGGGCTTTAATGACAAATTTTGTTTTGGTGACATTACTATTC
ATTTCAAGTATTTGAAGGAAGGAGAACCAGACCACCACATAGTTCCTAATGTAGAGAAAGAAAAAGAACT
CCATTTGGTTGAGGAGGTTTCTACACTCCCTAAAGAAGAGCATTTTGTGGGACAGATGAGTTTGTCAGAA
AATAAACATAGTTTCCAAGATACTCAGTTCCAGAACCCAACTTGGTGTGATTACTGTAAGAAAAAAGTTT
GGACAAAAGCTGCTTCCCAGTGTATGTTCTGTGCTTATGTTTGTCATAAAAAATGTCAGGAAAAGTGTCT
AGCTGAGACACCTCTTTGTGGAGCAACTGAGCGACGGATAGACCGGACCCTGAAAAACCTCAGGCTGGAA
GGACAGGACCCACTCTTGGGCCTTCCTCCTCGTGTTGAGATAGAAGCTAACAAGTCAGTCAATAAAACAA
CAGGGTTGACAAGGCACATCATTAATACGAGCTCTCGTTTACTAAATCTGCGTCAAGTCTCTAAAACTCG
CCTTTCTGAACCAGGAACAGATCTTGTAGAACCTTCACCAAAACACACACCCAATACGTCAGACAATGAA
GGCAGTGACACAGAGGTCTGTGGTTCAAACAGTCCTTCCAAACGAGGAAACAGTGCAGGAATAAAGTTAA
TGAGAAAGGAAGGAGGGCTGGATGACAGTGTTTTCATTGCAGTAAAGGAAATTGGTCGTGATCTGTACAG
AGGCTTGCCGACAGAAGAGAGGATCCAGAAGCTGGAGTTCATGTTGGATAAGCTACAGAATGAAATTGAT
CAGGAGCTGGAACACAACAATTCCCTTGTTAGAGAAGAAAAGGAAACAAATGATACAAGGAAAAAGTCAG
TTCTTTCTGCTGCTTTAGCTAAATCGGGAGAAAGACTACAAGCTCTGACACTTCTGATGATCCACTACAG
AGCGGGAATCGAAGATATTGAAACCCTAGAAAATCTGTCTTTAGACCAGCACTCGAAAAAGATGAACAAG
TACGCAGATGATACAGAAGAAGACCTCGATAGTGAGATAAGCCAGTTGATAGACTCTCAGCCATTCAGCA
ACATTTCCGATGACTTGTTCGGCCCATCTGAGTCAGTGTACCCATACGATGTTCCAGATTACGCTTAAGC
GGCCGCAATTCACTCCTCAGGTGCAGGCTGCCTATCAGAAGGTGGTGGCTGGTGTGGCCAATGCCCTGGC
TCACAAATACCACTGAGATCTTTTTCCCTCTGCCAAAAATTATGGGGACATCATGAAGCCCCTTGAGCAT
CTGACTTCTGGCTAATAAAGGAAATTTATTTTCATTGCAATAGTGTGTTGGAATTTTTTGTGTCTATCAC
TCGGAAGGACATATGGGAGGGCAAATCATTTAAAACATCAGAATGAGTATTTGGTTTAGAGTTTGGCAAC
ATATGCCCATATGCTGGCTGCCATGAACAAAGGTTGGCTATAAAGAGGTCATCAGTATATGAAACAGCCC
CCTGCTGTCCATTCCTTATTCCATAGAAAAGCCTTGACTTGAGGTTAGATTTTTTTTATATTTTGTTTTG
TGTTATTTTTTTCTTTAACATCCCTAAAATTTTCCTTACATGTTTTACTAGCCAGATTTTTCCTCCTCTC
CTGACTACTCCCAGTCATAGCTGTCCCTCTTCTCTTATGGAGATCCCTCGACCTGCACCGTCGACCAGCT
GGTCGACGGTGCACCGTCGACCAGCTTGGCGTAATCATGGTCATAGCTGTTTCCTGTGTGAAATTGTTAT
CCGCTCACAATTCCACACAACATACGAGCCGGAAGCATAAAGTGTAAAGCCTGGGGTGCCTAATGAGTGA
GCTAACTCACATTAATTGCGTTGCGCTCACTGCCCGCTTTCCAGTCGGGAAACCTGTCGTGCCAGCGGAT
CCGCATCTCAATTAGTCAGCAACCATAGTCCCGCCCCTAACTCCGCCCATCCCGCCCCTAACTCCGCCCA
GTTCCGCCCATTCTCCGCCCCATGGCTGACTAATTTTTTTTATTTATGCAGAGGCCGAGGCCGCCTCGGC
CTCTGAGCTATTCCAGAAGTAGTGAGGAGGCTTTTTTGGAGGCCTAGGCTTTTGCAAAAAGCTAACTTGT
TTATTGCAGCTTATAATGGTTACAAATAAAGCAATAGCATCACAAATTTCACAAATAAAGCATTTTTTTC
ACTGCATTCTAGTTGTGGTTTGTCCAAACTCATCAATGTATCTTATCATGTCTGGATCCGCTGCATTAAT
GAATCGGCCAACGCGCGGGGAGAGGCGGTTTGCGTATTGGGCGCTCTTCCGCTTCCTCGCTCACTGACTC
GCTGCGCTCGGTCGTTCGGCTGCGGCGAGCGGTATCAGCTCACTCAAAGGCGGTAATACGGTTATCCACA
GAATCAGGGGATAACGCAGGAAAGAACATGTGAGCAAAAGGCCAG
Features (pLannotate 1.2.2; 19 found; start..end, strand, type, name):
     42..629     -  rep_origin     ori: high-copy-number ColE1/pMB1/pBR322/pUC origin of replication
    800..1660    -  CDS            AmpR: β-lactamase; bla; confers resistance to ampicillin, carbenicillin, and related antibiotics
   1661..1765    -  promoter       AmpR promoter: bla
   1796..2175    +  enhancer       CMV enhancer: human cytomegalovirus immediate early enhancer
   2177..2454    +  promoter       chicken β-actin promoter: No description available
   2455..3467    +  intron         chimeric intron: chimera between introns from chicken β-actin and rabbit β-globin
   3528..6968    +  CDS            Pdzd8: PDZD8_MOUSE - Experimental evidence at protein level: Swiss-Prot protein existence level 1. Molecular tethering protein that connects endoplasmic reticulum and mitochondria membranes (PubMed:29097544). PDZD8-dependent endoplasmic reticulum-mitochondria membrane tethering is essential for endoplasmic reticulum-mitochondria Ca(2+) transfer (PubMed:29097544). In neurons, involved in the regulation of dendritic Ca(2+) dynamics by regulating mitochondrial Ca(2+) uptake in neurons (PubMed:29097544). From Mus musculus (Mouse).
   6969..6997    +  CDS            3xHA (fragment): three tandem HA epitope tags
   7006..7083    +  CDS            HBB (fragment): HBB_PONPY - Experimental evidence at transcript level: Swiss-Prot protein existence level 2. Involved in oxygen transport from the lung to the various peripheral tissues. From Pongo pygmaeus (Bornean orangutan).
   7154..7205    +  polyA_signal   β-globin poly(A) signal (fragment): rabbit β-globin polyadenylation signal (Gil and Proudfoot, 1987)
   7624..7640    -  protein_bind   lac operator: The lac repressor binds to the lac operator to inhibit transcription in E. coli. This inhibition can be relieved by adding lactose or isopropyl-β-D-thiogalactopyranoside (IPTG). lac repressor encoded by lacI
   7648..7678    -  promoter       lac promoter: promoter for the E. coli lac operon
   7693..7714    -  protein_bind   CAP binding site: CAP binding activates transcription in the presence of cAMP. E. coli catabolite activator protein
   7727..7766    -  CDS            lacI (fragment): lac repressor; lacI; The lac repressor binds to the lac operator to inhibit transcription in E. coli. This inhibition can be relieved by adding lactose or isopropyl-β-D-thiogalactopyranoside (IPTG).
   7773..7795    +  promoter       SV40 promoter (fragment): SV40 enhancer and early promoter
   7819..7954    +  rep_origin     SV40 ori: SV40 origin of replication
   7974..8108    +  polyA_signal   SV40 poly(A) signal: SV40 polyadenylation signal
   8110..8164    -  CDS            lacI (fragment): lac repressor; lacI; The lac repressor binds to the lac operator to inhibit transcription in E. coli. This inhibition can be relieved by adding lactose or isopropyl-β-D-thiogalactopyranoside (IPTG).
   8166..8299    -  rep_origin     RSF ori (fragment): Plasmids containing the RSF 1030 origin of replication can be propagated in E. coli cells that contain additional plasmids with compatible origins.
