[The description below was written by a language model from this plasmid's Addgene catalogue record and pLannotate feature annotations shown in this document.]
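Description:
pCAG-PDZD8HA_sh_resistant is an 8.3 kb mammalian expression plasmid built on the pCAG backbone and carrying mouse PDZD8 with a C-terminal HA epitope tag. It is propagated in E. coli as a high-copy plasmid through a ColE1/pUC-type origin and selected with ampicillin via the β-lactamase gene under its native bla promoter. No mammalian selection marker is annotated, so the plasmid appears suited to transient expression. An SV40 origin and SV40 poly(A) signal are present in the backbone, along with small lac promoter/operator, lacI and RSF ori fragments that look like cloning-vector remnants rather than functional parts.

The expression cassette uses the composite CAG promoter, which combines the CMV immediate-early enhancer, the chicken β-actin promoter and a chimeric β-actin/β-globin intron to give strong, broadly active transcription in mammalian cells. It drives the 3,441 bp Pdzd8 coding sequence. A short region annotated as a fragment of a 3xHA tag follows directly, consistent in length with the single HA tag in the catalogue entry. Rabbit β-globin 3′ sequence and its polyadenylation signal follow; the brief "HBB" hit likely reflects residual globin exon sequence from the backbone.

PDZD8 is a tethering protein that links the endoplasmic reticulum and mitochondrial membranes and is required for ER-to-mitochondria calcium transfer, including the regulation of dendritic calcium dynamics in neurons. In this version the site recognised by a specific PDZD8 shRNA has been mutated, so the transcript escapes knockdown. The exact base changes are not given in the record. The design suits rescue experiments in which endogenous PDZD8 is depleted by the shRNA and this HA-detectable copy is re-expressed to confirm that the phenotypes are specific.
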