Addgene plasmid #105006: pCAG-PDZD8HA_sh_resistant
Purpose: Mammalian Expression of PDZD8, sh resistant
Depositing lab: Franck Polleux. Depositing organization: Columbia University. Publication: ER-mitochondria tethering by PDZD8 regulates Ca(2+) dynamics in mammalian neurons. Hirabayashi Y, Kwon SK, Paek H, Pernice WM, Paul MA, Lee J, Erfani P, Raczkowski A, Petrey DS, Pon LA, Polleux F. Science. 2017 Nov 3;358(6363):623-630. doi: 10.1126/science.aan6009. PubMed 29097544.
Backbone
  Vector backbone: pCAG
  Vector type: Mammalian Expression
Growth in bacteria
  Bacterial resistance: Ampicillin, 100 μg/mL
  Growth temperature: 37°C
  Growth strain: DH5alpha
  Copy number: High Copy
Gene/Insert
  Gene/Insert name: PDZD8
  Species: M. musculus (mouse)
  Insert size (bp): 3441
  Mutation: The sequence recognized by shPDZD8 (TRCN0000431056) is mutated
  Entrez Gene: Pdzd8 (a.k.a. A630041P07Rik, Pdzk8)
  Promoter: CAG
  Tag / fusion protein: HA (C terminal on insert)
  Cloning method: Ligation Independent Cloning
  Sequencing primers: 5′ ctacagctcctgggcaacgt; 3′ AAGATCTCAGTGGTATTTGTGAGCC
Terms and licenses: Academic/Nonprofit Terms; Industry Terms: Not Available to Industry
How to cite: pCAG-PDZD8HA_sh_resistant was a gift from Franck Polleux (Addgene plasmid # 105006 ; http://n2t.net/addgene:105006 ; RRID:Addgene_105006)
