>Addgene plasmid #105006 | pCAG-PDZD8HA_sh_resistant | addgene partial sequence | sequence record 202007 | Addgene NGS Partial Result
CGGGGCCGCCTCGGGCCGGGGAGGGCTCGGGGGAGGGGCGCGGCGGCCCCCGGAGCGCCGGCGGCTGTCG
AGGCGCGGCGAGCCGCAGCCATTGCCTTTTATGGTAATCGTGCGAGAGGGCGCAGGGACTTCCTTTGTCC
CAAATCTGTGCGGAGCCGAAATCTGGGAGGCGCCGCCGCACCCCCTCTAGCGGGCGCGGGGCGAAGCGGT
GCGGCGCCGGCAGGAAGGAAATGGGCGGGGAGGGCCTTCGTGCGTCGCCGCGCCGCCGTCCCCTTCTCCC
TCTCCAGCCTCGGGGCTGTCCGCGGGGGGACGGCTGCCTTCGGGGGGGACGGGGCAGGGCGGGGTTCGGC
TTCTGGCGTGTGACCGGCGGCTCTAGAGCCTCTGCTAACCATGTTCATGCCTTCTTCTTTTTCCTACAGC
TCCTGGGCAACGTGCTGGTTATTGTGCTGTCTCATCATTTTGGCAAAGAATTGCTCGAGATGGGGCTGCT
GCTCCTGATCCTGGCGTCGGCCGTGCTGGGCTCGTTCCTCACGCTGCTCGCACAGTTCCTGCTACTCTAC
CGCAGACAGCCCGAGCCGCGGGCGGACGAAGCGGCCCGCGCGGGCGACGGCTTCCGCTACCTTAAGCCGG
TGCCGGGCCTGCCCCTCAGGGAGTACCTTTATGGCGGCGGCGCCGAGGAGCTCGCTGCTTGCTCCTCCGA
GGCCGGCGCCAGCTCGACCCCGACCCCCGACAGCCCGGCCCCGCCGACGCTGGAGACCTGCTACTTCCTC
AACGCCACCATCCTGTTCCTGTTCCGGGAGCTGCGGGACACCGCGCTCGCCCGCCGCTGGGTCACCAAGA
AGATCAAGGTGGAGTTCGAGGAGCTGCTGCAGACCAAGACGGCCGGCCGCCTGCTGGAGGGGCTGAGTCT
GCGCGACGTGTTCCTGGGCGACACGGTGCCCTTCATCAAGACCATCCGGCTGGTGCGGCCCGTGGTGGCC
TCGGGCACCGGCGAGCCCGACGACCCCGACGGGGACGCGCTGCCCGCCACCTGCCCGGAGGAGCTGGCCT
TTGAAGCGGAGGTGGAGTACAACGGCGGTTTCCACCTGGCCATCGACGTGGACCTGGTGTTTGGCAAGTC
CGCCTACCTGTTCGTGAAGCTGTCTCGCGTGGTGGGGAGGCTGCGCTTCGTCCTCACCCGCGTGCCCTTC
ACCCACTGGTTCTTCTCCTTCGTGGAGGACCCGCTGATTGACTTCGAGGTGCGCTCCCAGTTCGAGGGGC
GGCCCATGCCCCAGCTCACCTCCATCATCGTCAACCAGCTCAAGAAGATCATCAAGCGCAAGCACACCCT
GCCCAGTTACAAGATCAGGTTTAAGCCGTTTTTTCCATACCAAGCCTTGCAAGGATTTGAAGAAGATGAA
GAACTTATCCATATTCAACAATGGGCACTTACTGAAGGCCGGCTTAAAGTTACATTGTTAGAATGTAGCA
GGTTATTCATTTTTGGATCCTATGACAGAGAAACAAATGTTCATTGCACACTTGAGCTGAGCAGTGGTGT
TTGGGAAGAAAAACAAAGGAGTTCTATTAAGACGGTTGAATTAATAAAAGGGAATTTACAAAGTGTCGGA
CTTACACTTCGTCTTGTTCAGTCAACTGATGGGTATGCTGGGCATGTCATAATCGAAACTGTGGCCCCAA
ACTCACCTGCTGCGATGGCAGATCTTCAACGGGGAGATCGGCTCATTGCTATTGGAGGTGTGAAAATCAC
ATCGACCCTGCAGGTGCTGAAGCTCATCAAGCAGGCTGGGGACCGCGTGCTGGTGTACTACCAGAGGCCG
GCTGGGCAGAGCAGCCAAGACAGCCTGGGCCAGTTGGAAGAAAGCTTCTTGTCCAGCTCCTGCCAGGCAG
CCTACGAAGAGGACGCTGCTGGGCTGTCAGCGGACACTGAAAACAGAGACCTAGATTCTGAATTCGAAGA
CTTGGCGAGTGATGTCAGAGTACAGACAGAGTTGAAAGAGGAGACACAGCCGTTGAGTCACAGTCCCAAA
CGTACTCCAACAACACTTTCTATTAAACCCCTTGGCGCTATATCCCCGGTTTTAAATCGTAAATTAATTT
CAGGAATCCACCCACCACCACAAAAACTTCCATCCAAAGAAGGAAATAAACCATCAACTCTAAAAACTTC
AGAGACCACAGAAGCAGCACAAGTGTCCAAACCCCAAGGACCCACTTTCAAACCACCTGTGCCACCGCGA
CCACAGGGGAGAGTGCCTCTGCCTCCCACTGACACCTCAGCCCAAGCAGACCCGGAAGCCCCAGAAAAGC
CAGACAAGGTGCTGCTCCCTCCTCCTCCTGCAGATAAACCTGCCGAGAAGCAAGTGAAGAGTGTGGATCA
AGGAGAAGATGTGGCAGCAGGTAAGCAGTCTTCAGCGAAGCAGGAAGGAGTGAAAGATCTTCCTTCAGAA
AGTTCTGCTCCTACTAAAGACTCTTCAGATGACCCTCAGATGTGGGAATCCTCAGAGGTTCTATATCGCA
ACAAGGTGGGAAAGTGGTCAAGAACCAGAGCGTCCTGTGTGTTTGACATAGAAGCCTGCCATAGGTACCT
GAACATCGCACTGTGGTGCAGGGATCCTTTCAAGTTAGGAGGTCTCATCTGTTTGGGGCATGTTAGTTTA
AAACTTGAGGAAGTGGCTTTAGGATGTCTAGCTACATCAAACATGGAATACCTTACAAAGTTCAGACTGG
AACCCCCTACACCTAAGGCCATGGTCACTAGAACTGCACTACGTAATCTGAGTATGCAAAAGGGCTTTAA
TGACAAATTTTGTTTTGGTGACATTACTATTCATTTCAAGTATTTGAAGGAAGGAGAACCAGACCACCAC
ATAGTTCCTAATGTAGAGAAAGAAAAAGAACTCCATTTGGTTGAGGAGGTTTCTACACTCCCTAAAGAAG
AGCATTTTGTGGGACAGATGAGTTTGTCAGAAAATAAACATAGTTTCCAAGATACTCAGTTCCAGAACCC
AACTTGGTGTGATTACTGTAAGAAAAAAGTTTGGACAAAAGCTGCTTCCCAGTGTATGTTCTGTGCTTAT
GTTTGTCATAAAAAATGTCAGGAAAAGTGTCTAGCTGAGACACCTCTTTGTGGAGCAACTGAGCGACGGA
TAGACCGGACCCTGAAAAACCTCAGGCTGGAAGGACAGGACCCACTCTTGGGCCTTCCTCCTCGTGTTGA
GATAGAAGCTAACAAGTCAGTCAATAAAACAACAGGGTTGACAAGGCACATCATTAATACGAGCTCTCGT
TTACTAAATCTGCGTCAAGTCTCTAAAACTCGCCTTTCTGAACCAGGAACAGATCTTGTAGAACCTTCAC
CAAAACACACACCCAATACGTCAGACAATGAAGGCAGTGACACAGAGGTCTGTGGTTCAAACAGTCCTTC
CAAACGAGGAAACAGTGCAGGAATAAAGTTAATGAGAAAGGAAGGAGGGCTGGATGACAGTGTTTTCATT
GCAGTAAAGGAAATTGGTCGTGATCTGTACAGAGGCTTGCCGACAGAAGAGAGGATCCAGAAGCTGGAGT
TCATGTTGGATAAGCTACAGAATGAAATTGATCAGGAGCTGGAACACAACAATTCCCTTGTTAGAGAAGA
AAAGGAAACAAATGATACAAGGAAAAAGTCAGTTCTTTCTGCTGCTTTAGCTAAATCGGGAGAAAGACTA
CAAGCTCTGACACTTCTGATGATCCACTACAGAGCGGGAATCGAAGATATTGAAACCCTAGAAAATCTGT
CTTTAGACCAGCACTCGAAAAAGATGAACAAGTACGCAGATGATACAGAAGAAGACCTCGATAGTGAGAT
AAGCCAGTTGATAGACTCTCAGCCATTCAGCAACATTTCCGATGACTTGTTCGGCCCATCTGAGTCAGTG
TACCCATACGATGTTCCAGATTACGCTTAAGCGGCCGCAATTCACTCCTCAGGTGCAGGCTGCCTATCAG
AAGGTGGTGGCTGGTGTGGCCAATGCCCTGGCTCACAAATACCACTGAGATCTTTTTCCCTCTGCCAAAA
ATTATGGGGACATCATGAAGCCCCTTGAGCATCTGACTTCTGGCTAATAAAGGAAATTTATTTTCATTGC
AATAGTGTGTTGGAATTTTTTGTGTCTCTCACTCGGAAGGACATATGGGAGGGCAAATCATTTAAAACAT
CAGAATGAGTATTTGGTTTAGAGTTTGGCAACATATGCCCATATGCTGGCTGCCATGAACAAAGGTTGGC
TATAAAGAGGTCATCAGTATATGAAACAGCCCCCTGCTGTCCATTCCTTATTCCATAGAAAAGCCTTGAC
TTGAGGTTAGATTTTTTTTATATTTTGTTTTGTGTTATTTTTTTCTTTAACATCCCTAAAATTTTCCTTA
CATGTTTTACTAGCCAGATTTTTCCTCCTCTCCTGACTACTCCCAGTCATAGCTGTCCCTCTTCTCTTAT
GGAGATCCCTCGACCTGCACCGTCGACCAGCTTGGCGTAATCATGGTCATAGCTGTTTCCTGTGTGAAAT
TGTTATCCGCTCACAATTCCACACAACATACGAGCCGGAAGCATAAAGTGTAAAGCCTGGGGTGCCTAAT
GAGTGAGCTAACTCACATTAATTGCGTTGCGCTCACTGCCCGCTTTCCAGTCGGGAAACCTGTCGTGCCA
GCGGATCCGCATCTCAATTAGTCAGCAACCATAGTCCCGCCCCTAACTCCGCCCATCCCGCCCCTAACTC
CGCCCAGTTCCGCCCATTCTCCGCCCCATGGCTGACTAATTTTTTTTATTTATGCAGAGGCCGAGGCCGC
CTCGGCCTCTGAGCTATTCCAGAAGTAGTGAGGAGGCTTTTTTGGAGGCCTAGGCTTTTGCAAAAAGCTA
ACTTGTTTATTGCAGCTTATAATGGTTACAAATAAAGCAATAGCATCACAAATTTCACAAATAAAGCATT
TTTTTCACTGCATTCTAGTTGTGGTTTGTCCAAACTCATCAATGTATCTTATCATGTCTGGATCCGCTGC
ATTAATGAATCGGCCAACGCGCGGGGAGAGGCGGTTTGCGTATTGGGCGCTCTTCCGCTTCCTCGCTCAC
TGACTCGCTGCGCTCGGTCGTTCGGCTGCGGCGAGCGGTATCAGCTCACTCAAAGGCGGTAATACGGTTA
TCCACAGAATCAGGGGATAACGCAGGAAAGAACATGTGAGCAAAAGGCCAGCAAAAGGCCAGGAACCGTA
AAAAGGCCGCGTTGCTGGCGTTTTTCCATAGGCTCCGCCCCCCTGACGAGCATCACAAAAATCGACGCTC
AAGTCAGAGGTGGCGAAACCCGACAGGACTATAAAGATACCAGGCGTTTCCCCCTGGAAGCTCCCTCGTG
CGCTCTCCTGTTCCGACCCTGCCGCTTACCGGATACCTGTCCGCCTTTCTCCCTTCGGGAAGCGTGGCGC
TTTCTCATAGCTCACGCTGTAGGTATCTCAGTTCGGTGTAGGTCGTTCGCTCCAAGCTGGGCTGTGTGCA
CGAACCCCCCGTTCAGCCCGACCGCTGCGCCTTATCCGGTAACTATCGTCTTGAGTCCAACCCGGTAAGA
CACGACTTATCGCCACTGGCAGCAGCCACTGGTAACAGGATTAGCAGAGCGAGGTATGTAGGCGGTGCTA
CAGAGTTCTTGAAGTGGTGGCCTAACTACGGCTACACTAGAAGAACAGTATTTGGTATCTGCGCTCTGCT
GAAGCCAGTTACCTTCGGAAAAAGAGTTGGTAGCTCTTGATCCGGCAAACAAACCACCGCTGGTAGCGGT
GGTTTTTTTGTTTGCAAGCAGCAGATTACGCGCAGAAAAAAAGGATCTCAAGAAGATCCTTTGATCTTTT
CTACGGGGTCTGACGCTCAGTGGAACGAAAACTCACGTTAAGGGATTTTGGTCATGAGATTATCAAAAAG
GATCTTCACCTAGATCCTTTTAAATTAAAAATGAAGTTTTAAATCAATCTAAAGTATATATGAGTAAACT
TGGTCTGACAGTTACCAATGCTTAATCAGTGAGGCACCTATCTCAGCGATCTGTCTATTTCGTTCATCCA
TAGTTGCCTGACTCCCCGTCGTGTAGATAACTACGATACGGGAGGGCTTACCATCTGGCCCCAGTGCTGC
AATGATACCGCGAGACCCACGCTCACCGGCTCCAGATTTATCAGCAATAAACCAGCCAGCCGGAAGGGCC
GAGCGCAGAAGTGGTCCTGCAACTTTATCCGCCTCCATCCAGTCTATTAATTGTTGCCGGGAAGCTAGAG
TAAGTAGTTCGCCAGTTAATAGTTTGCGCAACGTTGTTGCCATTGCTACAGGCATCGTGGTGTCACGCTC
GTCGTTTGGTATGGCTTCATTCAGCTCCGGTTCCCAACGATCAAGGCGAGTTACATGATCCCCCATGTTG
TGCAAAAAAGCGGTTAGCTCCTTCGGTCCTCCGATCGTTGTCAGAAGTAAGTTGGCCGCAGTGTTATCAC
TCATGGTTATGGCAGCACTGCATAATTCTCTTACTGTCATGCCATCCGTAAGATGCTTTTCTGTGACTGG
TGAGTACTCAACCAAGTCATTCTGAGAATAGTGTATGCGGCGACCGAGTTGCTCTTGCCCGGCGTCAATA
CGGGATAATACCGCGCCACATAGCAGAACTTTAAAAGTGCTCATCATTGGAAAACGTTCTTCGGGGCGAA
AACTCTCAAGGATCTTACCGCTGTTGAGATCCAGTTCGATGTAACCCACTCGTGCACCCAACTGATCTTC
AGCATCTTTTACTTTCACCAGCGTTTCTGGGTGAGCAAAAACAGGAAGGCAAAATGCCGCAAAAAAGGGA
ATAAGGGCGACACGGAAATGTTGAATACTCATACTCTTCCTTTTTCAATATTATTGAAGCATTTATCAGG
GTTATTGTCTCATGAGCGGATACATATTTGAATGTATTTAGAAAAATAAACAAATAGGGGTTCCGCGCAC
ATTTCCCCGAAAAGTGCCACCTGGGTCGACATTGATTATTG
